Addgene plasmid #131082: pYJ39-PB-CRISPR-NKX3.1-E2-gRNA2
Purpose: NKX3-1 knock out
Depositing lab: Xiaojun Lian. Depositing organization: Pennsylvania State University.
Backbone
  Vector backbone: PB-CRISPR
  Backbone size w/o insert (bp): 11659
  Vector type: Mammalian Expression, CRISPR
  Selectable markers: Puromycin
Growth in bacteria
  Bacterial resistance: Ampicillin, 100 μg/mL
  Growth temperature: 37°C
  Growth strain: NEB Stable
  Copy number: Unknown
Gene/Insert
  Gene/Insert name: NKX3.1 Exon2 gRNA2
  gRNA/shRNA sequence: GTTATACACGGAGACCAGGG
  Species: H. sapiens (human)
  Entrez Gene: NKX3-1 (a.k.a. BAPX2, NKX3, NKX3.1, NKX3A)
  Cloning method: Restriction Enzyme; 5′ cloning site Unknown (unknown if destroyed); 3′ cloning site Unknown (unknown if destroyed)
Terms and licenses: Academic/Nonprofit Terms; Industry Terms: Not Available to Industry
How to cite: pYJ39-PB-CRISPR-NKX3.1-E2-gRNA2 was a gift from Xiaojun Lian (Addgene plasmid # 131082 ; http://n2t.net/addgene:131082 ; RRID:Addgene_131082)
