[The description below was written by a language model from this plasmid's Addgene catalogue record and pLannotate feature annotations shown in this document.]
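Description:
pYJ39-PB-CRISPR-NKX3.1-E2-gRNA2 is an all-in-one mammalian CRISPR/Cas9 plasmid built on the PB-CRISPR backbone and intended to knock out human NKX3-1, using a guide directed against exon 2 of the gene. In bacteria it is maintained through a high-copy ColE1/pUC-type origin and selected with ampicillin via the bla gene and its promoter. The pBluescript-like remainder of the backbone contributes an f1 origin, lacZα and lacI fragments, the lac promoter and operator, and flanking T7 and T3 promoters.

The payload consists of two expression units in the same orientation. A human U6 RNA polymerase III promoter drives the NKX3-1 spacer joined to the Streptococcus pyogenes guide RNA scaffold. Downstream, after an HIV-1 cPPT/CTS element, an EF-1α core promoter drives S. pyogenes Cas9. The annotation splits Cas9 into N- and C-terminal portions, but these are contiguous and so appear to form a single full-length coding sequence. A puromycin N-acetyltransferase sequence follows Cas9 and allows puromycin selection of transfected mammalian cells. It is probably co-expressed from the same transcript, although no linker or 2A element is annotated between them. A WPRE follows to enhance transcript stability and expression.

The "PB" name suggests a piggyBac transposon design for genomic integration, but no piggyBac terminal repeats are annotated in the feature table. The sequenced record is 9,798 nt, shorter than the 11,659 bp listed for the backbone, and the record does not explain this discrepancy. The cloning sites used to insert the guide are also not recorded.
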