Features (pLannotate 1.2.2; 19 found; start..end, strand, type, name):
     30..458     -  rep_origin     f1 ori (sequence partly withheld): f1 bacteriophage origin of replication; arrow indicates direction of (+) strand synthesis
    463..618     -  CDS            lacZα (fragment): LacZα fragment of β-galactosidase; lacZ fragment
    626..644     +  promoter       T7 promoter: promoter for bacteriophage T7 RNA polymerase
    998..1238    +  promoter       U6 promoter: RNA polymerase III promoter for human U6 snRNA
   1267..1342    +  misc_RNA       gRNA scaffold: guide RNA scaffold for the Streptococcus pyogenes CRISPR/Cas9 system
   1390..1507    +  misc_feature   cPPT/CTS: central polypurine tract and central termination sequence of HIV-1
   1576..1787    +  promoter       EF-1α core promoter: core promoter for human elongation factor EF-1α
   1891..3492    +  CDS            Cas9(N): N-terminal portion of Streptococcus pyogenes Cas9 (Zetsche et al., 2015)
   3493..5991    +  CDS            Cas9(C): C-terminal portion of Streptococcus pyogenes Cas9 (Zetsche et al., 2015)
   6112..6711    +  CDS            PuroR (fragment): puromycin N-acetyltransferase; pac from Streptomyces; confers resistance to puromycin
   6727..7315    +  misc_feature   WPRE: woodchuck hepatitis virus posttranscriptional regulatory element
   7610..7628    -  promoter       T3 promoter: promoter for bacteriophage T3 RNA polymerase
   7673..7689    -  protein_bind   lac operator: The lac repressor binds to the lac operator to inhibit transcription in E. coli. This inhibition can be relieved by adding lactose or isopropyl-β-D-thiogalactopyranoside (IPTG). lac repressor encoded by lacI
   7697..7727    -  promoter       lac promoter: promoter for the E. coli lac operon
   7742..7763    -  protein_bind   CAP binding site: CAP binding activates transcription in the presence of cAMP. E. coli catabolite activator protein
   7776..7868    -  CDS            lacI (fragment): lac repressor; lacI; The lac repressor binds to the lac operator to inhibit transcription in E. coli. This inhibition can be relieved by adding lactose or isopropyl-β-D-thiogalactopyranoside (IPTG).
   8051..8639    -  rep_origin     ori: high-copy-number ColE1/pMB1/pBR322/pUC origin of replication
   8810..9670    -  CDS            AmpR: β-lactamase; bla; confers resistance to ampicillin, carbenicillin, and related antibiotics
   9671..9775    -  promoter       AmpR promoter: bla
>Addgene plasmid #131082 | pYJ39-PB-CRISPR-NKX3.1-E2-gRNA2 | addgene full sequence | sequence record 256796 | Addgene NGS Result
CTAAATTGTAAGCGTTAATATTTTGTTAAAATTCGCGTTAAATTTTTGTTAAATCAGCTCATTTTTTAAC
CAATAGGCCGAAATCGGCAAAATCCCTTATAAATCAAAAGAATAGACCGAGATAGGGT
[37 nt withheld, positions 129-165]
AAAGAACGTGGACTCCAACGTCAAAGG
[49 nt withheld, positions 193-241]
T
[91 nt withheld, positions 243-333]
G
[124 nt withheld, positions 335-458]
CCCATTCGCCATTCAGGCTGCGCAACTGTTGGGAAGGGCGATCGGTGCGGGCCTCTTCGCTATTACGCCA
GCTGGCGAAAGGGGGATGTGCTGCAAGGCGATTAAGTTGGGTAACGCCAGGGTTTTCCCAGTCACGACGT
TGTAAAACGACGGCCAGTGAGCGCGCGTAATACGACTCACTATAGGGCGAATTGGGGCGCGCCATTCTAG
ATTAACCCTAGAAAGATAGTCTGCGTAAAATTGACGCATGCATTCTTGAAATATTGCTCTCTCTTTCTAA
ATAGCGCGAATCCGTCGCTGTGCATTTAGGACATCTCAGTCGCCGCTTGGAGCTCCCGTGAGGCGTGCTT
GTCAATGCGGTAAGTGTCACTGATTTTGAACTATAACGACCGCGTGAGTCAAAATGACGCATGATTATCT
TTTACGTGACTTTTAAGATTTAACTCATACGATAATTATATTGTTATTTCATGTTCTACTTACGTGATAA
CTTATTATATATATATTTTCTTGTTATAGATATCAACTAGAATGCTAGCGAGGGCCTATTTCCCATGATT
CCTTCATATTTGCATATACGATACAAGGCTGTTAGAGAGATAATTAGAATTAATTTGACTGTAAACACAA
AGATATTAGTACAAAATACGTGACGTAGAAAGTAATAATTTCTTGGGTAGTTTGCAGTTTTAAAATTATG
TTTTAAAATGGACTATCATATGCTTACCGTAACTTGAAAGTATTTCGATTTCTTGGCTTTATATATCTTG
TGGAAAGGACGAAACACCGTTATACACGGAGACCAGGGGTTTTAGAGCTAGAAATAGCAAGTTAAAATAA
GGCTAGTCCGTTATCAACTTGAAAAAGTGGCACCGAGTCGGTGCTTTTTTGAATTCTAGATCTTGAGACA
AATGGCAGTATTCATCCACAATTTTAAAAGAAAAGGGGGGATTGGGGGGTACAGTGCAGGGGAAAGAATA
GTAGACATAATAGCAACAGACATACAAACTAAAGAATTACAAAAACAAATTACAAAAATTCAAAATTTTC
GGGTTTATTACAGGGACAGCAGAGATCCACTTTGGCGCCGGCTCGAGTGGCTCCGGTGCCCGTCAGTGGG
CAGAGCGCACATCGCCCACAGTCCCCGAGAAGTTGGGGGGAGGGGTCGGCAATTGAACCGGTGCCTAGAG
AAGGTGGCGCGGGGTAAACTGGGAAAGTGATGTCGTGTACTGGCTCCGCCTTTTTCCCGAGGGTGGGGGA
GAACCGTATATAAGTGCAGTAGTCGCCGTGAACGTTCTTTTTCGCAACGGGTTTGCCGCCAGAACACAGG
TGTCGTGACGCGGGATCCGCCACCATGGATTACAAAGACGATGACGATAAGATGGCCCCAAAGAAGAAGC
GGAAGGTCGGTATCCACGGAGTCCCAGCAGCCGACAAGAAGTACAGCATCGGCCTGGACATCGGCACCAA
CTCTGTGGGCTGGGCCGTGATCACCGACGAGTACAAGGTGCCCAGCAAGAAATTCAAGGTGCTGGGCAAC
ACCGACCGGCACAGCATCAAGAAGAACCTGATCGGAGCCCTGCTGTTCGACAGCGGCGAAACAGCCGAGG
CCACCCGGCTGAAGAGAACCGCCAGAAGAAGATACACCAGACGGAAGAACCGGATCTGCTATCTGCAAGA
GATCTTCAGCAACGAGATGGCCAAGGTGGACGACAGCTTCTTCCACAGACTGGAAGAGTCCTTCCTGGTG
GAAGAGGATAAGAAGCACGAGCGGCACCCCATCTTCGGCAACATCGTGGACGAGGTGGCCTACCACGAGA
AGTACCCCACCATCTACCACCTGAGAAAGAAACTGGTGGACAGCACCGACAAGGCCGACCTGCGGCTGAT
CTATCTGGCCCTGGCCCACATGATCAAGTTCCGGGGCCACTTCCTGATCGAGGGCGACCTGAACCCCGAC
AACAGCGACGTGGACAAGCTGTTCATCCAGCTGGTGCAGACCTACAACCAGCTGTTCGAGGAAAACCCCA
TCAACGCCAGCGGCGTGGACGCCAAGGCCATCCTGTCTGCCAGACTGAGCAAGAGCAGACGGCTGGAAAA
TCTGATCGCCCAGCTGCCCGGCGAGAAGAAGAATGGCCTGTTCGGAAACCTGATTGCCCTGAGCCTGGGC
CTGACCCCCAACTTCAAGAGCAACTTCGACCTGGCCGAGGATGCCAAACTGCAGCTGAGCAAGGACACCT
ACGACGACGACCTGGACAACCTGCTGGCCCAGATCGGCGACCAGTACGCCGACCTGTTTCTGGCCGCCAA
GAACCTGTCCGACGCCATCCTGCTGAGCGACATCCTGAGAGTGAACACCGAGATCACCAAGGCCCCCCTG
AGCGCCTCTATGATCAAGAGATACGACGAGCACCACCAGGACCTGACCCTGCTGAAAGCTCTCGTGCGGC
AGCAGCTGCCTGAGAAGTACAAAGAGATTTTCTTCGACCAGAGCAAGAACGGCTACGCCGGCTACATTGA
CGGCGGAGCCAGCCAGGAAGAGTTCTACAAGTTCATCAAGCCCATCCTGGAAAAGATGGACGGCACCGAG
GAACTGCTCGTGAAGCTGAACAGAGAGGACCTGCTGCGGAAGCAGCGGACCTTCGACAACGGCAGCATCC
CCCACCAGATCCACCTGGGAGAGCTGCACGCCATTCTGCGGCGGCAGGAAGATTTTTACCCATTCCTGAA
GGACAACCGGGAAAAGATCGAGAAGATCCTGACCTTCCGCATCCCCTACTACGTGGGCCCTCTGGCCAGG
GGAAACAGCAGATTCGCCTGGATGACCAGAAAGAGCGAGGAAACCATCACCCCCTGGAACTTCGAGGAAG
TGGTGGACAAGGGCGCTTCCGCCCAGAGCTTCATCGAGCGGATGACCAACTTCGATAAGAACCTGCCCAA
CGAGAAGGTGCTGCCCAAGCACAGCCTGCTGTACGAGTACTTCACCGTGTATAACGAGCTGACCAAAGTG
AAATACGTGACCGAGGGAATGAGAAAGCCCGCCTTCCTGAGCGGCGAGCAGAAAAAGGCCATCGTGGACC
TGCTGTTCAAGACCAACCGGAAAGTGACCGTGAAGCAGCTGAAAGAGGACTACTTCAAGAAAATCGAGTG
CTTCGACTCCGTGGAAATCTCCGGCGTGGAAGATCGGTTCAACGCCTCCCTGGGCACATACCACGATCTG
CTGAAAATTATCAAGGACAAGGACTTCCTGGACAATGAGGAAAACGAGGACATTCTGGAAGATATCGTGC
TGACCCTGACACTGTTTGAGGACAGAGAGATGATCGAGGAACGGCTGAAAACCTATGCCCACCTGTTCGA
CGACAAAGTGATGAAGCAGCTGAAGCGGCGGAGATACACCGGCTGGGGCAGGCTGAGCCGGAAGCTGATC
AACGGCATCCGGGACAAGCAGTCCGGCAAGACAATCCTGGATTTCCTGAAGTCCGACGGCTTCGCCAACA
GAAACTTCATGCAGCTGATCCACGACGACAGCCTGACCTTTAAAGAGGACATCCAGAAAGCCCAGGTGTC
CGGCCAGGGCGATAGCCTGCACGAGCACATTGCCAATCTGGCCGGCAGCCCCGCCATTAAGAAGGGCATC
CTGCAGACAGTGAAGGTGGTGGACGAGCTCGTGAAAGTGATGGGCCGGCACAAGCCCGAGAACATCGTGA
TCGAAATGGCCAGAGAGAACCAGACCACCCAGAAGGGACAGAAGAACAGCCGCGAGAGAATGAAGCGGAT
CGAAGAGGGCATCAAAGAGCTGGGCAGCCAGATCCTGAAAGAACACCCCGTGGAAAACACCCAGCTGCAG
AACGAGAAGCTGTACCTGTACTACCTGCAGAATGGGCGGGATATGTACGTGGACCAGGAACTGGACATCA
ACCGGCTGTCCGACTACGATGTGGACCATATCGTGCCTCAGAGCTTTCTGAAGGACGACTCCATCGACAA
CAAGGTGCTGACCAGAAGCGACAAGAACCGGGGCAAGAGCGACAACGTGCCCTCCGAAGAGGTCGTGAAG
AAGATGAAGAACTACTGGCGGCAGCTGCTGAACGCCAAGCTGATTACCCAGAGAAAGTTCGACAATCTGA
CCAAGGCCGAGAGAGGCGGCCTGAGCGAACTGGATAAGGCCGGCTTCATCAAGAGACAGCTGGTGGAAAC
CCGGCAGATCACAAAGCACGTGGCACAGATCCTGGACTCCCGGATGAACACTAAGTACGACGAGAATGAC
AAGCTGATCCGGGAAGTGAAAGTGATCACCCTGAAGTCCAAGCTGGTGTCCGATTTCCGGAAGGATTTCC
AGTTTTACAAAGTGCGCGAGATCAACAACTACCACCACGCCCACGACGCCTACCTGAACGCCGTCGTGGG
AACCGCCCTGATCAAAAAGTACCCTAAGCTGGAAAGCGAGTTCGTGTACGGCGACTACAAGGTGTACGAC
GTGCGGAAGATGATCGCCAAGAGCGAGCAGGAAATCGGCAAGGCTACCGCCAAGTACTTCTTCTACAGCA
ACATCATGAACTTTTTCAAGACCGAGATTACCCTGGCCAACGGCGAGATCCGGAAGCGGCCTCTGATCGA
GACAAACGGCGAAACCGGGGAGATCGTGTGGGATAAGGGCCGGGATTTTGCCACCGTGCGGAAAGTGCTG
AGCATGCCCCAAGTGAATATCGTGAAAAAGACCGAGGTGCAGACAGGCGGCTTCAGCAAAGAGTCTATCC
TGCCCAAGAGGAACAGCGATAAGCTGATCGCCAGAAAGAAGGACTGGGACCCTAAGAAGTACGGCGGCTT
CGACAGCCCCACCGTGGCCTATTCTGTGCTGGTGGTGGCCAAAGTGGAAAAGGGCAAGTCCAAGAAACTG
AAGAGTGTGAAAGAGCTGCTGGGGATCACCATCATGGAAAGAAGCAGCTTCGAGAAGAATCCCATCGACT
TTCTGGAAGCCAAGGGCTACAAAGAAGTGAAAAAGGACCTGATCATCAAGCTGCCTAAGTACTCCCTGTT
CGAGCTGGAAAACGGCCGGAAGAGAATGCTGGCCTCTGCCGGCGAACTGCAGAAGGGAAACGAACTGGCC
CTGCCCTCCAAATATGTGAACTTCCTGTACCTGGCCAGCCACTATGAGAAGCTGAAGGGCTCCCCCGAGG
ATAATGAGCAGAAACAGCTGTTTGTGGAACAGCACAAGCACTACCTGGACGAGATCATCGAGCAGATCAG
CGAGTTCTCCAAGAGAGTGATCCTGGCCGACGCTAATCTGGACAAAGTGCTGTCCGCCTACAACAAGCAC
CGGGATAAGCCCATCAGAGAGCAGGCCGAGAATATCATCCACCTGTTTACCCTGACCAATCTGGGAGCCC
CTGCCGCCTTCAAGTACTTTGACACCACCATCGACCGGAAGAGGTACACCAGCACCAAAGAGGTGCTGGA
CGCCACCCTGATCCACCAGAGCATCACCGGCCTGTACGAGACACGGATCGACCTGTCTCAGCTGGGAGGC
GACAAGCGTCCTGCTGCTACTAAGAAAGCTGGTCAAGCTAAGAAAAAGAAAGCTAGCGGCAGCGGCGCCA
CCAACTTCAGCCTGCTGAAGCAGGCCGGCGACGTGGAGGAGAACCCCGGCCCCATGACCGAGTACAAGCC
CACGGTGCGCCTCGCCACCCGCGACGACGTCCCCAGGGCCGTACGCACCCTCGCCGCCGCGTTCGCCGAC
TACCCCGCCACGCGCCACACCGTCGATCCGGACCGCCACATCGAGCGGGTCACCGAGCTGCAAGAACTCT
TCCTCACGCGCGTCGGGCTCGACATCGGCAAGGTGTGGGTCGCGGACGACGGCGCCGCGGTGGCGGTCTG
GACCACGCCGGAGAGCGTCGAAGCGGGGGCGGTGTTCGCCGAGATCGGCCCGCGCATGGCCGAGTTGAGC
GGTTCCCGGCTGGCCGCGCAGCAACAGATGGAAGGCCTCCTGGCGCCGCACCGGCCCAAGGAGCCCGCGT
GGTTCCTGGCCACCGTCGGAGTCTCGCCCGACCACCAGGGCAAGGGTCTGGGCAGCGCCGTCGTGCTCCC
CGGAGTGGAGGCGGCCGAGCGCGCCGGGGTGCCCGCCTTCCTGGAGACCTCCGCGCCCCGCAACCTCCCC
TTCTACGAGCGGCTCGGCTTCACCGTCACCGCCGACGTCGAGGTGCCCGAAGGACCGCGCACCTGGTGCA
TGACCCGCAAGCCCGGTGCCTGAACGCGTTAAGTCGACAATCAACCTCTGGATTACAAAATTTGTGAAAG
ATTGACTGGTATTCTTAACTATGTTGCTCCTTTTACGCTATGTGGATACGCTGCTTTAATGCCTTTGTAT
CATGCTATTGCTTCCCGTATGGCTTTCATTTTCTCCTCCTTGTATAAATCCTGGTTGCTGTCTCTTTATG
AGGAGTTGTGGCCCGTTGTCAGGCAACGTGGCGTGGTGTGCACTGTGTTTGCTGACGCAACCCCCACTGG
TTGGGGCATTGCCACCACCTGTCAGCTCCTTTCCGGGACTTTCGCTTTCCCCCTCCCTATTGCCACGGCG
GAACTCATCGCCGCCTGCCTTGCCCGCTGCTGGACAGGGGCTCGGCTGTTGGGCACTGACAATTCCGTGG
TGTTGTCGGGGAAATCATCGTCCTTTCCTTGGCTGCTCGCCTGTGTTGCCACCTGGATTCTGCGCGGGAC
GTCCTTCTGCTACGTCCCTTCGGCCCTCAATCCAGCGGACCTTCCTTCCCGCGGCCTGCTGCCGGCTCTG
CGGCCTCTTCCGCGTCTTCGCCTTCGCCCTCAGACGAGTCGGATCTCCCTTTGGGCCGCCTCCCCGCACT
AGTTAAAAGTTTTGTTACTTTATAGAAGAAATTTTGAGTTTTTGTTTTTTTTTAATAAATAAATAAACAT
AAATAAATTGTTTGTTGAATTTATTATTAGTATGTAAGTGTAAATATAATAAAACTTAATATCTATTCAA
ATTAATAAATAAACCTCGATATACAGACCGATAAAACACATGCGTCAATTTTACGCATGATTATCTTTAA
CGTACGTCACAATATGATTATCTTTCTAGGGTTAATCTAGTATACGCGTATGCGGCCGCTTAATTAATCC
AGCTTTTGTTCCCTTTAGTGAGGGTTAATTGCGCGCTTGGCGTAATCATGGTCATAGCTGTTTCCTGTGT
GAAATTGTTATCCGCTCACAATTCCACACAACATACGAGCCGGAAGCATAAAGTGTAAAGCCTGGGGTGC
CTAATGAGTGAGCTAACTCACATTAATTGCGTTGCGCTCACTGCCCGCTTTCCAGTCGGGAAACCTGTCG
TGCCAGCTGCATTAATGAATCGGCCAACGCGCGGGGAGAGGCGGTTTGCGTATTGGGCGCTCTTCCGCTT
CCTCGCTCACTGACTCGCTGCGCTCGGTCGTTCGGCTGCGGCGAGCGGTATCAGCTCACTCAAAGGCGGT
AATACGGTTATCCACAGAATCAGGGGATAACGCAGGAAAGAACATGTGAGCAAAAGGCCAGCAAAAGGCC
AGGAACCGTAAAAAGGCCGCGTTGCTGGCGTTTTTCCATAGGCTCCGCCCCCCTGACGAGCATCACAAAA
ATCGACGCTCAAGTCAGAGGTGGCGAAACCCGACAGGACTATAAAGATACCAGGCGTTTCCCCCTGGAAG
CTCCCTCGTGCGCTCTCCTGTTCCGACCCTGCCGCTTACCGGATACCTGTCCGCCTTTCTCCCTTCGGGA
AGCGTGGCGCTTTCTCATAGCTCACGCTGTAGGTATCTCAGTTCGGTGTAGGTCGTTCGCTCCAAGCTGG
GCTGTGTGCACGAACCCCCCGTTCAGCCCGACCGCTGCGCCTTATCCGGTAACTATCGTCTTGAGTCCAA
CCCGGTAAGACACGACTTATCGCCACTGGCAGCAGCCACTGGTAACAGGATTAGCAGAGCGAGGTATGTA
GGCGGTGCTACAGAGTTCTTGAAGTGGTGGCCTAACTACGGCTACACTAGAAGAACAGTATTTGGTATCT
GCGCTCTGCTGAAGCCAGTTACCTTCGGAAAAAGAGTTGGTAGCTCTTGATCCGGCAAACAAACCACCGC
TGGTAGCGGTGGTTTTTTTGTTTGCAAGCAGCAGATTACGCGCAGAAAAAAAGGATCTCAAGAAGATCCT
TTGATCTTTTCTACGGGGTCTGACGCTCAGTGGAACGAAAACTCACGTTAAGGGATTTTGGTCATGAGAT
TATCAAAAAGGATCTTCACCTAGATCCTTTTAAATTAAAAATGAAGTTTTAAATCAATCTAAAGTATATA
TGAGTAAACTTGGTCTGACAGTTACCAATGCTTAATCAGTGAGGCACCTATCTCAGCGATCTGTCTATTT
CGTTCATCCATAGTTGCCTGACTCCCCGTCGTGTAGATAACTACGATACGGGAGGGCTTACCATCTGGCC
CCAGTGCTGCAATGATACCGCGAGACCCACGCTCACCGGCTCCAGATTTATCAGCAATAAACCAGCCAGC
CGGAAGGGCCGAGCGCAGAAGTGGTCCTGCAACTTTATCCGCCTCCATCCAGTCTATTAATTGTTGCCGG
GAAGCTAGAGTAAGTAGTTCGCCAGTTAATAGTTTGCGCAACGTTGTTGCCATTGCTACAGGCATCGTGG
TGTCACGCTCGTCGTTTGGTATGGCTTCATTCAGCTCCGGTTCCCAACGATCAAGGCGAGTTACATGATC
CCCCATGTTGTGCAAAAAAGCGGTTAGCTCCTTCGGTCCTCCGATCGTTGTCAGAAGTAAGTTGGCCGCA
GTGTTATCACTCATGGTTATGGCAGCACTGCATAATTCTCTTACTGTCATGCCATCCGTAAGATGCTTTT
CTGTGACTGGTGAGTACTCAACCAAGTCATTCTGAGAATAGTGTATGCGGCGACCGAGTTGCTCTTGCCC
GGCGTCAATACGGGATAATACCGCGCCACATAGCAGAACTTTAAAAGTGCTCATCATTGGAAAACGTTCT
TCGGGGCGAAAACTCTCAAGGATCTTACCGCTGTTGAGATCCAGTTCGATGTAACCCACTCGTGCACCCA
ACTGATCTTCAGCATCTTTTACTTTCACCAGCGTTTCTGGGTGAGCAAAAACAGGAAGGCAAAATGCCGC
AAAAAAGGGAATAAGGGCGACACGGAAATGTTGAATACTCATACTCTTCCTTTTTCAATATTATTGAAGC
ATTTATCAGGGTTATTGTCTCATGAGCGGATACATATTTGAATGTATTTAGAAAAATAAACAAATAGGGG
TTCCGCGCACATTTCCCCGAAAAGTGCCAC
